Addgene plasmid #18251: T4 Lysozyme T26H WT*
Depositing lab: Brian Matthews. Depositing organization: University of Oregon.
Backbone
  Vector backbone: pHS1403
  Backbone size w/o insert (bp): 5000
  Vector type: Bacterial Expression
Growth in bacteria
  Bacterial resistance: Ampicillin, 100 μg/mL
  Growth temperature: 37°C
  Growth strain: DH5alpha
  Copy number: High Copy
Gene/Insert
  Gene/Insert name: T4 Lysozyme (alt name: RK27 TA or RK47)
  Species: Bacteriophage T4
  Insert size (bp): 600
  Mutation: T26H WT*
  GenBank ID: NP_049736
  Entrez Gene: e (a.k.a. T4p123)
  Cloning method: Restriction Enzyme; 5′ cloning site BamHI (not destroyed); 3′ cloning site HindIII (not destroyed)
  Sequencing primers: 5′ na; 3′ GGCGTATCACGAGGCCC
Terms and licenses: Academic/Nonprofit Terms; Industry Terms: Not Available to Industry
Depositor comments: The BamHI site is 27 bp from the ATG and the HindIII site is 115 bp from the stop.
How to cite: T4 Lysozyme T26H WT* was a gift from Brian Matthews (Addgene plasmid # 18251 ; http://n2t.net/addgene:18251 ; RRID:Addgene_18251)
