[The description below was written by a language model from this plasmid's Addgene catalogue record.]
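Description:
T4 Lysozyme T26H WT* is a bacterial expression plasmid built on the pHS1403 backbone (about 5 kb without insert) carrying the bacteriophage T4 lysozyme gene, the product of phage gene e. It is a high-copy plasmid maintained in E. coli under ampicillin selection. The record does not name the origin of replication, and it does not state the promoter or other regulatory elements that drive expression. No feature table accompanies the entry, so the layout of the vector beyond the insert cannot be described from the record.

The insert is roughly 600 bp and sits between BamHI and HindIII sites, both of which were preserved by the cloning. According to the depositor comments, the BamHI site lies 27 bp from the start codon and the HindIII site 115 bp from the stop codon, so the fragment includes short flanking regions on either side of the coding sequence and can be excised or swapped as a cassette. The encoded protein carries the T26H substitution, a threonine to histidine change at residue 26. The "WT*" label indicates the background in which the mutation was made. In the T4 lysozyme literature this term conventionally denotes the cysteine-free pseudo-wild-type protein, although the record does not define it. No epitope or purification tags are listed.

The record gives no explicit purpose. A single point mutant of T4 lysozyme in a bacterial expression vector is suited to producing recombinant protein in E. coli for structural, stability or enzymatic studies of the variant.
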