>Addgene plasmid #18251 | T4 Lysozyme T26H WT* | addgene partial sequence | sequence record 24038 | 3primeUP
NGAAAAGCCCGCTCATTAGGCGGGCTCAGATCTGCTCATGTTTGACAGCTTATCATCGATAAGCTTCGGC
AATAAATTCTTGATATGTTTTCATATGTTTCCTTTAAATATTTTAATTAGTAATTGTCTATTCAAGTAAT
TGTGAATATACTATCACAATTCCAAGAGAAAGTAAACAGCTTTATAGATTTTTATACGCGTCCCAAGTGC
CAGTTCTAAACGTTGTAATGACTCGTTTTGCGCGATTAGGTGTTTGATTATACCATCTACTTTTAGCTAA
GTTAACTGCTGCTTCATCCCAGCGTTTTTGTTGAAGCATACGTAAAGAGTTAGTAAATCCTGCCACACCG
GTTTCTCCCATTTGGAAAACCATATTAATCAATGCAGCGCGACGAACCGCATCAAGAGAATCATAAACCG
GTTTTAATTTAGCATTTCTCAGAATTCCGCGAACAGCAGCATCAACATCCTGATTAAAGAGTTTTTCAGC
CTCATCTTTTGTAATTACACCATTAGTATTACGCCCAATAGCTTTATCTAATTCAGATTTAGCAGCATTA
AGTGATGGACTTTTTGTAAGCAAATGACCGATGCCAATATGATAATAGCCTTCTGTGTCTTTATAGATTT
TAAGTCTAAGACCTTCATCTATACGTAACATTTCAAATATATTCATAATACCTCCTAAGCATCGATGGAT
CCTGTTTCCTGTGTGAATTGTTATCCGCTCACATTCCACACATTATACGAGCCGATGATANTGTCACAGG
GGATGGGAGTAGCTGANCTGTTCTGGNGAATGTANCGNCCATCCCCATAACNGCGAGATATGCACGGGGA
GGNNANCCNGNCNC
